Addgene plasmid #54542: EBFP2-pBAD
Purpose: (Empty Backbone) Localization: Protein Expression Vector , Excitation: 383, Emission: 448
Depositing lab: Michael Davidson. Depositing organization: Florida State University, Tallahassee.
Backbone
  Vector backbone: EBFP2-pBAD
  Backbone size (bp): 4800
  Vector type: Bacterial Expression
  Tag / fusion protein: EBFP2 (C terminal on backbone); 6xHis (N terminal on backbone)
Growth in bacteria
  Bacterial resistance: Ampicillin, 100 μg/mL
  Growth temperature: 37°C
  Growth strain: DH5alpha
  Copy number: High Copy
Gene/Insert
  Gene/Insert name: None
  Tag / fusion protein: EBFP2 (C terminal on backbone); 6xHis (N terminal on backbone)
  Cloning method: Unknown
  Sequencing primers: 5′ pBAD-Fwd; 3′ pBAD-rev
Terms and licenses: Academic/Nonprofit Terms; Industry Terms
Depositor comments: Contains 6x-Histidine tag for protein purification. Excitation = 383; Emission = 448
How to cite: EBFP2-pBAD was a gift from Michael Davidson (Addgene plasmid # 54542 ; http://n2t.net/addgene:54542 ; RRID:Addgene_54542)
