[The description below was written by a language model from this plasmid's Addgene catalogue record.]
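Description:
EBFP2-pBAD is a bacterial expression vector of about 4.8 kb, catalogued as an empty backbone with no separate gene insert. It is maintained in E. coli as a high-copy plasmid under ampicillin selection. The record provides no feature table, so the origin of replication, promoter and regulatory elements are not explicitly listed. The pBAD name and the pBAD forward and reverse sequencing primers point to the pBAD family of vectors. In that family, expression is normally driven by the arabinose-inducible araBAD promoter under control of the AraC regulator, which gives titratable, tightly repressed expression.

The payload is the blue fluorescent protein EBFP2, an enhanced GFP-derived blue variant, recorded here with excitation at 383 nm and emission at 448 nm. The backbone also carries an N-terminal 6xHis tag, which the depositor notes is included for protein purification, typically by immobilized metal affinity chromatography. EBFP2 is listed as a C-terminal tag on the backbone, so the arrangement appears to be a His-tagged EBFP2 reading frame. The exact layout, any linker or protease site, and the available cloning sites are not stated, and the cloning method is recorded as unknown.

The construct's described role is as a protein expression vector. It suits production and purification of recombinant His-tagged EBFP2 from bacteria, for example as a fluorescence standard or for spectral characterization. It could also serve as a backbone for building His-tagged EBFP2 fusion proteins for bacterial expression.
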