>Addgene plasmid #54542 | EBFP2-pBAD | depositor partial sequence | sequence record 84939 | insert sequence
ATCCATAAGATTAGCGGATACTACCTGACGCTTTTTATCGCAACTCTCTACTGTTTCTCCATACCCGTTT
TTTGGGCTAGAAATAATTTTGTTTAACTTTAAGAAGGAGATATACATATGCGGGGTTCTCATCATCATCA
TCATCATGGTATGGCTAGCATGACTGGTGGACAGCAAATGGGTCGGGATCTGTACGAGAACCTGTACTTC
CAGGGCTCGAGCATGGTGAGCAAGGGCGAGGAGCTGTTCACCGGGGTGGTGCCCATCCTGGTCGAGCTGG
ACGGCGACGTAAACGGCCACAAGTTCAGCGTGAGGGGCGAGGGCGAGGGCGATGCCACCAACGGCAAGCT
GACCCTGAAGTTCATCTGCACCACCGGCAAGCTGCCCGTGCCCTGGCCCACCCTCGTGACCACCCTGAGC
CACGGCGTGCAGTGCTTCGCCCGCTACCCCGACCACATGAAGCAGCACGACTTCTTCAAGTCCGCCATGC
CCGAAGGCTACGTCCAGGAGCGCACCATCTTCTTCAAGGACGACGGCACCTACAAGACCCGCGCCGAGGT
GAAGTTCGAGGGCGACACCCTGGTGAACCGCATCGAGCTGAAGGGCGTCGACTTCAAGGAGGACGGCAAC
ATCCTGGGGCACAAGCTGGAGTACAACTTCAACAGCCACAACATCTATATCATGGCCGTCAAGCAGAAGA
ACGGCATCAAGGTGAACTTCAAGATCCGCCACAACGTGGAGGACGGCAGCGTGCAGCTCGCCGACCACTA
CCAGCAGAACACCCCCATCGGCGACGGCCCCGTGCTGCTGCCCGACAGCCACTACCTGAGCACCCAGTCC
GTGCTGAGCAAAGACCCCAACGAGAAGCGCGATCACATGGTCCTGCTGGAGTTCCGCACCGCCGCCGGGA
TCACTCTCGGCATGGACGAGCTGTACAAGTAAGAATTCGAAGCTTGGCTGTTTTGGCGGATGAGAGAAGA
TTTTCAGCCTGATA
