>Addgene plasmid #54542 | EBFP2-pBAD | addgene partial sequence | sequence record 93358 | pBAD-F 5'-ATGCCATAGCATTTTTATCC-3'
TCGCAACTCTCTACTGTTTCTCCATACCCGTTTTTTTGGGCTAGAAATAATTTTGTTTAACTTTAAGAAG
GAGATATACATATGCGGGGTTCTCATCATCATCATCATCATGGTATGGCTAGCATGACTGGTGGACAGCA
AATGGGTCGGGATCTGTACGAGAACCTGTACTTCCAGGGCTCGAGCATGGTGAGCAAGGGCGAGGAGCTG
TTCACCGGGGTGGTGCCCATCCTGGTCGAGCTGGACGGCGACGTAAACGGCCACAAGTTCAGCGTGAGGG
GCGAGGGCGAGGGCGATGCCACCAACGGCAAGCTGACCCTGAAGTTCATCTGCACCACCGGCAAGCTGCC
CGTGCCCTGGCCCACCCTCGTGACCACCCTGAGCCACGGCGTGCAGTGCTTCGCCCGCTACCCCGACCAC
ATGAAGCAGCACGACTTCTTCAAGTCCGCCATGCCCGAAGGCTACGTCCAGGAGCGCACCATCTTCTTCA
AGGACGACGGCACCTACAAGACCCGCGCCGAGGTGAAGTTCGAGGGCGACACCCTGGTGAACCGCATCGA
GCTGAAGGGCGTCGACTTCAAGGAGGACGGCAACATCCTGGGGCACAAGCTGGAGTACAACTTCAACAGC
CACAACATCTATATCATGGCCGTCAAGCAGAAGAACGGCATCAAGGTGAACTTCAAGATCCGCCACAACG
TGGAGGACGGCAGCGTGCAGCTCGCCGACCACTACCAGCAGAACACCCCCATCGGCGACGGCCCCGTGCT
GCTGCCCGACAGCCACTACCTGAGCACCCAGTCCGTGCTGAGCAAAGACCC
