>Addgene plasmid #54542 | EBFP2-pBAD | addgene partial sequence | sequence record 93412 | pBAD-R 5'-GATTTAATCTGTATCAGG-3'
AGCTTCGAATTCTTACTTGTACAGCTCGTCCATGCCGAGAGTGATCCCGGCGGCGGTGCGGAACTCCAGC
AGGACCATGTGATCGCGCTTCTCGTTGGGGTCTTTGCTCAGCACGGACTGGGTGCTCAGGTAGTGGCTGT
CGGGCAGCAGCACGGGGCCGTCGCCGATGGGGGTGTTCTGCTGGTAGTGGTCGGCGAGCTGCACGCTGCC
GTCCTCCACGTTGTGGCGGATCTTGAAGTTCACCTTGATGCCGTTCTTCTGCTTGACGGCCATGATATAG
ATGTTGTGGCTGTTGAAGTTGTACTCCAGCTTGTGCCCCAGGATGTTGCCGTCCTCCTTGAAGTCGACGC
CCTTCAGCTCGATGCGGTTCACCAGGGTGTCGCCCTCGAACTTCACCTCGGCGCGGGTCTTGTAGGTGCC
GTCGTCCTTGAAGAAGATGGTGCGCTCCTGGACGTAGCCTTCGGGCATGGCGGACTTGAAGAAGTCGTGC
TGCTTCATGTGGTCGGGGTAGCGGGCGAAGCACTGCACGCCGTGGCTCAGGGTGGTCACGAGGGTGGGCC
AGGGCACGGGCAGCTTGCCGGTGGTGCAGATGAACTTCAGGGTCAGCTTGCCGTTGGTGGCATCGCCCTC
GCCCTCGCCCCTCACGCTGAACTTGTGGCCGTTTACGTCGCCGTCCAGCTCGACCAGGATGGGCACCACC
CCGGTGAACAGCTCCTCGCCCTTGCTCACCATGCTCGAGCCCTGG
